Addgene plasmid #41832: GoldyTALEN-moesina TAL2
Depositing lab: Jeffrey Essner. Depositing organization: Iowa State University. Publication: In vivo genome editing using a high-efficiency TALEN system. Bedell VM, Wang Y, Campbell JM, Poshusta TL, Starker CG, Krug RG 2nd, Tan W, Penheiter SG, Ma AC, Leung AY, Fahrenkrug SC, Carlson DF, Voytas DF, Clark KJ, Essner JJ, Ekker SC. Nature. 2012 Nov 1;491(7422):114-8. doi: 10.1038/nature11537. Epub 2012 Sep 23. PubMed 23000899.
Backbone
  Vector backbone: RCIscript-GoldyTALEN
  Backbone manufacturer: Dan Carlson (Addgene plasmid# 38142)
  Backbone size w/o insert (bp): 4651
  Total vector size (bp): 5841
  Vector type: cloning vector
Growth in bacteria
  Bacterial resistance: Ampicillin, 100 μg/mL
  Growth temperature: 37°C
  Growth strain: Top10
  Copy number: Unknown
Gene/Insert
  Gene/Insert name: moesin a (alt name: msna)
  Species: D. rerio (zebrafish)
  GenBank ID: NM_001004296
  Entrez Gene: msna (a.k.a. DKEY-286F3.8, cb567, rdx, wu:fb14b03, zgc:85640)
Terms and licenses: Academic/Nonprofit Terms; Industry Terms: Not Available to Industry
Depositor comments: The moesina TALEN recognition sequences are: left TALEN 5′-ACCCAGAAGACGTTT-3′ and right TALEN 5′-CTTTGAGTGGCCTCCT-3′. Between the two binding sites is a 15-bp spacer containing an XmnI site (CTGAGGAACTGATTC). See Addgene plasmid# 41831 and the associated publication for more information.
How to cite: GoldyTALEN-moesina TAL2 was a gift from Jeffrey Essner (Addgene plasmid # 41832 ; http://n2t.net/addgene:41832 ; RRID:Addgene_41832)
