[The description below was written by a language model from this plasmid's Addgene catalogue record.]
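Description:
GoldyTALEN-moesina TAL2 is one half of a TALEN pair built to target the zebrafish (D. rerio) moesin a gene (msna). It is based on the RCIscript-GoldyTALEN backbone, a scaffold into which a custom array of TAL effector repeats is assembled so that the resulting DNA-binding domain is fused to a nuclease domain. The record lists the backbone as 4651 bp and the complete plasmid as 5841 bp, so the "insert" is best understood as the target-specific repeat array directed against msna rather than the msna coding sequence itself. The plasmid is catalogued as a cloning vector, is propagated in E. coli and is selected with ampicillin. Copy number is recorded as unknown, and no feature table is provided, so the origin of replication, promoters and any tags are not stated in the record.

TALENs act as dimers: two arms bind opposite strands flanking a short spacer, and the paired nuclease domains cut within that spacer. The depositor comments describe left and right recognition sites in msna separated by a 15-bp spacer that contains an XmnI restriction site. Loss of that site after imprecise repair offers a convenient way to detect induced mutations. This construct is meant to be used together with its companion plasmid, the other moesina TALEN arm from the same deposit. The record does not say explicitly which arm TAL2 encodes. The associated publication concerns high-efficiency in vivo genome editing with the GoldyTALEN system, consistent with use of this pair to disrupt or modify the msna locus in zebrafish.
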