>Addgene plasmid #41832 | GoldyTALEN-moesina TAL2 | addgene partial sequence | sequence record 57145 | TAL_F1 5'-ttggcgtcggcaaacagtgg-3'
CGGGGGAGTTGAGAGGTCCGCCGTTACAGTTGGACACAGGCCAACTTGTGAAGATTGCAAAACGTGGCGG
CGTGACCGCAATGGAGGCAGTGCATGCATCGCGCAATGCACTGACGGGTGCCCCCCTGAACCTGACCCCG
GACCAAGTGGTGGCTATCGCCAGCCACGATGGCGGCAAGCAAGCGCTCGAAACGGTGCAGCGGCTGTTGC
CGGTGCTGTGCCAGGACCATGGCCTGACCCCGGACCAAGTGGTGGCTATCGCCAGCAACGGTGGCGGCAA
GCAAGCGCTCGAAACGGTGCAGCGGCTGTTGCCGGTGCTGTGCCAGGACCATGGCCTGACCCCGGACCAA
GTGGTGGCTATCGCCAGCAACGGTGGCGGCAAGCAAGCGCTCGAAACGGTGCAGCGGCTGTTGCCGGTGC
TGTGCCAGGACCATGGCCTGACCCCGGACCAAGTGGTGGCTATCGCCAGCAACGGTGGCGGCAAGCAAGC
GCTCGAAACGGTGCAGCGGCTGTTGCCGGTGCTGTGCCAGGACCATGGCCTGACCCCGGACCAAGTGGTG
GCTATCGCCAGCAACAATGGCGGCAAGCAAGCGCTCGAAACGGTGCAGCGGCTGTTGCCGGTGCTGTGCC
AGGACCATGGCCTGACCCCGGACCAAGTGGTGGCTATCGCCAGCAACATTGGCGGCAAGCAAGCGCTCGA
AACGGTGCAGCGGCTGTTGCCGGTGCTGTGCCAGGACCATGGCCTGACCCCGGACCAAGTGGTGGCTATC
GCCAGCAACAATGGCGGCAAGCAAGCGCTCGAAACGGTGCAGCGGCTGTTGCCGGTGCTGTGCCAGGACC
ATGGCCTGACCCC
